>Addgene plasmid #210029 | pPB9v2 | addgene full sequence | sequence record 414001 | Addgene NGS Result
TTAACCCTAGAAAGATAATCATATTGTGACGTACGTTAAAGATAATCATGTGTAAAATTGACGCATGTGT
TTTATCGGTCTGTATATCGAGGTTTATTTATTAATTTGAATAGATATTAAGTTTTATTATATTTACACTT
ACATACTAATAATAAATTCAACAAACAATTTATTTATGTTTATTTATTTATTAAAAAAAACAAAAACTCA
AAATTTCTTCTATAAAGTAACAAAACTTTTATGAGGGACAGCCCCCCCCCAAAGCCCCCAGGGATGTAAT
TACGTCCCTCCCCCGCTAGGGGGCAGCAGCGAGCCGCCCGGGGCTCCGCTCCGGTCCGGCGCTCCCCCCG
CATCCCCGAGCCGGCAGCGTGCGGGGACAGCCCGGGCACGGGGAAGGTGGCACGGGATCGCTTTCCTCTG
AACGCTTCTCGCTGCTCTTTGAGCCTGCAGACACCTGGGGGGATACGGGGAAAAGGCCTCCACGGCCAGA
CTAGAGGTACCAACGCGGCCTTTTTACGGTTCCTGGCCTTTTGCTGGCCTTTTGCTCACATGTGAGGGCC
TATTTCCCATGATTCCTTCATATTTGCATATACGATACAAGGCTGTTAGAGAGATAATTGGAATTAATTT
GACTGTAAACACAAAGATATTAGTACAAAATACGTGACGTAGAAAGTAATAATTTCTTGGGTAGTTTGCA
GTTTTAAAATTATGTTTTAAAATGGACTATCATATGCTTACCGTAACTTGAAAGTATTTCGATTTCTTGG
CTTTATATATCTTGTGGAAAGGACGAAACACCGGGTCTTCGAGAAGACCTAATTCGCTAGCTAGGTCTTG
AAAGGAGTGGGAATTGGCTCCGGTGCCCGTCAGCTCGAGTTTACTCCCTATCAGTGATAGAGAACGTATG
AAGAGTTTACTCCCTATCAGTGATAGAGAACGTATGCAGACTTTACTCCCTATCAGTGATAGAGAACGTA
TAAGGAGTTTACTCCCTATCAGTGATAGAGAACGTATGACCAGTTTACTCCCTATCAGTGATAGAGAACG
TATCTACAGTTTACTCCCTATCAGTGATAGAGAACGTATATCCAGTTTACTCCCTATCAGTGATAGAGAA
CGTATAAGCTTTAGGCGTGTACGGTGGGCGCCTATAAAAGCAGAGCTCGTTTAGTGAACCGTCAGATCGC
CTGGAGCAATTCCACAACACTTTTGTCTTATACCAACTTTCCGTACCACTTCCTACCCTCGTAAAGGTCT
AGAGCTAGCGAATTCGAATTTGCCACCATGGCCCCAAAGAAGAAGCGGAAGGTCGGTATCCACGGAGTCC
CAGCAGCCGACAAGAAGTACTCCATTGGGCTCGATATCGGCACAAACAGCGTCGGCTGGGCCGTCATTAC
GGACGAGTACAAGGTGCCGAGCAAAAAATTCAAAGTTCTGGGCAATACCGATCGCCACAGCATAAAGAAG
AACCTCATTGGCGCCCTCCTGTTCGACTCCGGGGAGACGGCCGAAGCCACGCGGCTCAAAAGAACAGCAC
GGCGCAGATATACCCGCAGAAAGAATCGGATCTGCTACCTGCAGGAGATCTTCAGCAACGAGATGGCCAA
GGTGGACGACAGCTTCTTCCACAGACTGGAAGAGTCCTTCCTGGTGGAAGAGGATAAGAAGCACGAGCGG
CACCCCATCTTCGGCAACATCGTGGACGAGGTGGCCTACCACGAGAAGTACCCCACCATCTACCACCTGA
GAAAGAAACTGGTGGACAGCACCGACAAGGCCGACCTGCGGCTGATCTATCTGGCCCTGGCCCACATGAT
CAAGTTCCGGGGCCACTTCCTGATCGAGGGCGACCTGAACCCCGACAACAGCGACGTGGACAAGCTGTTC
ATCCAGCTGGTGCAGACCTACAACCAGCTGTTCGAGGAAAACCCCATCAACGCCAGCGGCGTGGACGCCA
AGGCCATCCTGTCTGCCAGACTGAGCAAGAGCAGACGGCTGGAAAATCTGATCGCCCAGCTGCCCGGCGA
GAAGAAGAATGGCCTGTTCGGAAACCTGATTGCCCTGAGCCTGGGCCTGACCCCCAACTTCAAGAGCAAC
TTCGACCTGGCCGAGGATGCCAAACTGCAGCTGAGCAAGGACACCTACGACGACGACCTGGACAACCTGC
TGGCCCAGATCGGCGACCAGTACGCCGACCTGTTTCTGGCCGCCAAGAACCTGTCCGACGCCATCCTGCT
GAGCGACATCCTGAGAGTGAACACCGAGATCACCAAGGCCCCCCTGAGCGCCTCTATGATCAAGAGATAC
GACGAGCACCACCAGGACCTGACCCTGCTGAAAGCTCTCGTGCGGCAGCAGCTGCCTGAGAAGTACAAAG
AGATTTTCTTCGACCAGAGCAAGAACGGCTACGCCGGCTACATTGACGGCGGAGCCAGCCAGGAAGAGTT
CTACAAGTTCATCAAGCCCATCCTGGAAAAGATGGACGGCACCGAGGAACTGCTCGTGAAGCTGAACAGA
GAGGACCTGCTGCGGAAGCAGCGGACCTTCGACAACGGCAGCATCCCCCACCAGATCCACCTGGGAGAGC
TGCACGCCATTCTGCGGCGGCAGGAAGATTTTTACCCATTCCTGAAGGACAACCGGGAAAAGATCGAGAA
GATCCTGACCTTCCGCATCCCCTACTACGTGGGCCCTCTGGCCAGGGGAAACAGCAGATTCGCCTGGATG
ACCAGAAAGAGCGAGGAAACCATCACCCCCTGGAACTTCGAGGAAGTGGTGGACAAGGGCGCTTCCGCCC
AGAGCTTCATCGAGCGGATGACCAACTTCGATAAGAACCTGCCCAACGAGAAGGTGCTGCCCAAGCACAG
CCTGCTGTACGAGTACTTCACCGTGTATAACGAGCTGACCAAAGTGAAATACGTGACCGAGGGAATGAGA
AAGCCCGCCTTCCTGAGCGGCGAGCAGAAAAAGGCCATCGTGGACCTGCTGTTCAAGACCAACCGGAAAG
TGACCGTGAAGCAGCTGAAAGAGGACTACTTCAAGAAAATCGAGTGCTTCGACTCCGTGGAAATCTCCGG
CGTGGAAGATCGGTTCAACGCCTCCCTGGGCACATACCACGATCTGCTGAAAATTATCAAGGACAAGGAC
TTCCTGGACAATGAGGAAAACGAGGACATTCTGGAAGATATCGTGCTGACCCTGACACTGTTTGAGGACA
GAGAGATGATCGAGGAACGGCTGAAAACCTATGCCCACCTGTTCGACGACAAAGTGATGAAGCAGCTGAA
GCGGCGGAGATACACCGGCTGGGGCAGGCTGAGCCGGAAGCTGATCAACGGCATCCGGGACAAGCAGTCC
GGCAAGACAATCCTGGATTTCCTGAAGTCCGACGGCTTCGCCAACAGAAACTTCATGCAGCTGATCCACG
ACGACAGCCTGACCTTTAAAGAGGACATCCAGAAAGCCCAGGTGTCCGGCCAGGGCGATAGCCTGCACGA
GCACATTGCCAATCTGGCCGGCAGCCCCGCCATTAAGAAGGGCATCCTGCAGACAGTGAAGGTGGTGGAC
GAGCTCGTGAAAGTGATGGGCCGGCACAAGCCCGAGAACATCGTGATCGAAATGGCCAGAGAGAACCAGA
CCACCCAGAAGGGACAGAAGAACAGCCGCGAGAGAATGAAGCGGATCGAAGAGGGCATCAAAGAGCTGGG
CAGCCAGATCCTGAAAGAACACCCCGTGGAAAACACCCAGCTGCAGAACGAGAAGCTGTACCTGTACTAC
CTGCAGAATGGGCGGGATATGTACGTGGACCAGGAACTGGACATCAACCGGCTGTCCGACTACGATGTGG
ACCATATCGTGCCTCAGAGCTTTCTGAAGGACGACTCCATCGACAACAAGGTGCTGACCAGAAGCGACAA
GAACCGGGGCAAGAGCGACAACGTGCCCTCCGAAGAGGTCGTGAAGAAGATGAAGAACTACTGGCGGCAG
CTGCTGAACGCCAAGCTGATTACCCAGAGAAAGTTCGACAATCTGACCAAGGCCGAGAGAGGCGGCCTGA
GCGAACTGGATAAGGCCGGCTTCATCAAGAGACAGCTGGTGGAAACCCGGCAGATCACAAAGCACGTGGC
ACAGATCCTGGACTCCCGGATGAACACTAAGTACGACGAGAATGACAAGCTGATCCGGGAAGTGAAAGTG
ATCACCCTGAAGTCCAAGCTGGTGTCCGATTTCCGGAAGGATTTCCAGTTTTACAAAGTGCGCGAGATCA
ACAACTACCACCACGCCCACGACGCCTACCTGAACGCCGTCGTGGGAACCGCCCTGATCAAAAAGTACCC
TAAGCTGGAAAGCGAGTTCGTGTACGGCGACTACAAGGTGTACGACGTGCGGAAGATGATCGCCAAGAGC
GAGCAGGAAATCGGCAAGGCTACCGCCAAGTACTTCTTCTACAGCAACATCATGAACTTTTTCAAGACCG
AGATTACCCTGGCCAACGGCGAGATCCGGAAGCGGCCTCTGATCGAGACAAACGGCGAAACCGGGGAGAT
CGTGTGGGATAAGGGCCGGGATTTTGCCACCGTGCGGAAAGTGCTGAGCATGCCCCAAGTGAATATCGTG
AAAAAGACCGAGGTGCAGACAGGCGGCTTCAGCAAAGAGTCTATCCTGCCCAAGAGGAACAGCGATAAGC
TGATCGCCAGAAAGAAGGACTGGGACCCCAAGAAATACGGCGGATTCGATTCTCCTACAGTCGCTTACAG
TGTACTGGTTGTGGCCAAAGTGGAGAAAGGGAAGTCTAAAAAACTCAAAAGCGTCAAGGAACTGCTGGGC
ATCACAATCATGGAGCGATCAAGCTTCGAAAAAAACCCCATCGACTTTCTCGAGGCGAAAGGATATAAAG
AGGTCAAAAAAGACCTCATCATTAAGCTTCCCAAGTACTCTCTCTTTGAGCTTGAAAACGGCCGGAAACG
AATGCTCGCTAGTGCGGGCGAGCTGCAGAAAGGTAACGAGCTGGCACTGCCCTCTAAATACGTTAATTTC
TTGTATCTGGCCAGCCACTATGAAAAGCTCAAAGGGTCTCCCGAAGATAATGAGCAGAAGCAGCTGTTCG
TGGAACAACACAAACACTACCTTGATGAGATCATCGAGCAAATAAGCGAATTCTCCAAAAGAGTGATCCT
CGCCGACGCTAACCTCGATAAGGTGCTTTCTGCTTACAATAAGCACAGGGATAAGCCCATCAGGGAGCAG
GCAGAAAACATTATCCACTTGTTTACTCTGACCAACTTGGGCGCGCCTGCAGCCTTCAAGTACTTCGACA
CCACCATAGACAGAAAGCGGTACACCTCTACAAAGGAGGTCCTGGACGCCACACTGATTCATCAGTCAAT
TACGGGGCTCTATGAAACAAGAATCGACCTCTCTCAGCTCGGTGGAGACAAAAGGCCGGCGGCCACGAAA
AAGGCCGGCCAGGCAAAAAAGAAAAAGTGAAAGGGTTCGATCCCTACCGGTTAGTAATGAGTTTAAACGG
GGGAGGCTAACTGAAACACGGAAGGAGACAATACCGGAAGGAACCCGCGCTATGACGGCAATAAAAAGAC
AGAATAAAACGCACGGGTGTTGGGTCGTTTGTTCATAAACGCGGGGTTCGGTCCCAGGGCTGGCACTCTG
TCGATACCCCACCGAGACCCCATTGGGGCCAATACGCCCGCGTTTCTTCCTTTTCCCCACCCCACCCCCC
AAGTTCGGGTGAAGGCCCAGGGCTCGCAGCCAACGTCGGGGCGGCAGGCCCTGCCATAGCAGATCTGCGA
AATCGGATCCAGCTGAATCTAAGTGGATCTGCGATCGCTCCGGTGCCCGTCAGTGGGCAGAGCGCACATC
GCCCACAGTCCCCGAGAAGTTGGGGGGAGGGGTCGGCAATTGAACGGGTGCCTAGAGAAGGTGGCGCGGG
GTAAACTGGGAAAGTGATGTCGTGTACTGGCTCCGCCTTTTTCCCGAGGGTGGGGGAGAACCGTATATAA
GTGCAGTAGTCGCCGTGAACGTTCTTTTTCGCAACGGGTTTGCCGCCAGAACACAGCTGAAGCTTCGAGG
GGCTCGCATCTCTCCTTCACGCGCCCGCCGCCCTACCTGAGGCCGCCATCCACGCCGGTTGAGTCGCGTT
CTGCCGCCTCCCGCCTGTGGTGCCTCCTGAACTGCGTCCGCCGTCTAGGTAAGTTTAAAGCTCAGGTCGA
GACCGGGCCTTTGTCCGGCGCTCCCTTGGAGCCTACCTAGACTCAGCCGGCTCTCCACGCTTTGCCTGAC
CCTGCTTGCTCAACTCTACGTCTTTGTTTCGTTTTCTGTTCTGCGCCGTTACAGATCTAAGCTGTGACCG
GCGCCTACTCTAGAGCCGCCATGTCTAGACTGGACAAGAGCAAAGTCATAAACTCTGCTCTGGAATTACT
CAATGGAGTCGGTATCGAAGGCCTGACGACAAGGAAACTCGCTCAAAAGCTGGGAGTTGAGCAGCCTACC
CTGTACTGGCACGTGAAGAACAAGCGGGCCCTGCTCGATGCCCTGCCAATCGAGATGCTGGACAGGCATC
ATACCCACTCCTGCCCCCTGGAAGGCGAGTCATGGCAAGACTTTCTGCGGAACAACGCCAAGTCATACCG
CTGTGCTCTCCTCTCACATCGCGACGGGGCTAAAGTGCATCTCGGCACCCGCCCAACAGAGAAACAGTAC
GAAACCCTGGAAAATCAGCTCGCGTTCCTGTGTCAGCAAGGCTTCTCCCTGGAGAACGCACTGTACGCTC
TGTCCGCCGTGGGCCACTTTACACTGGGCTGCGTATTGGAGGAACAGGAGCATCAAGTAGCAAAAGAGGA
AAGAGAGACACCTACCACCGATTCTATGCCCCCACTTCTGAAACAAGCAATTGAGCTGTTCGACCGGCAG
GGAGCCGAACCTGCCTTCCTTTTCGGCCTGGAACTAATCATATGTGGCCTGGAGAAACAGCTAAAGTGCG
AAAGCGGCGGGCCGACCGACGCCCTTGACGATTTTGACTTAGACATGCTCCCAGCCGATGCCCTTGACGA
CTTTGACCTTGATATGCTGCCTGCTGACGCTCTTGACGATTTTGACCTTGACATGCTCCCCGGGGAGGGC
AGAGGAAGTCTACTAACATGCGGTGACGTGGAGGAGAATCCCGGCCCTATGACCGAGTACAAGCCCACGG
TGCGCCTCGCCACCCGCGACGACGTCCCCAGGGCCGTACGCACCCTCGCCGCCGCGTTCGCCGACTACCC
CGCCACGCGCCACACCGTCGACCCGGACCGCCACATCGAGCGGGTCACCGAGCTGCAAGAACTCTTCCTC
ACGCGCGTCGGGCTCGACATCGGCAAGGTGTGGGTCGCGGACGACGGCGCCGCGGTGGCGGTCTGGACCA
CGCCGGAGAGCGTCGAAGCGGGGGCGGTGTTCGCCGAGATCGGCCCGCGCATGGCCGAGTTGAGCGGTTC
CCGGCTGGCCGCGCAGCAACAGATGGAAGGCCTCCTGGCGCCGCACCGGCCCAAGGAGCCCGCGTGGTTC
CTGGCCACCGTCGGCGTCTCGCCCGACCACCAGGGCAAGGGTCTGGGCAGCGCCGTCGTGCTCCCCGGAG
TGGAGGCGGCCGAGCGCGCCGGGGTGCCCGCCTTCCTGGAGACCTCCGCGCCCCGCAACCTCCCCTTCTA
CGAGCGGCTCGGCTTCACCGTCACCGCCGACGTCGAGGTGCCCGAAGGACCGCGCACCTGGTGCATGACC
CGCAAGCCCGGTGCCTGAAATCAACCTCTGGATTACAAAATTTGTGGGTAAACTTGTTTATTGCAGCTTA
TAATGGTTACAAATAAAGCAATAGCATCACAAATTTCACAAATAAAGCATTTTTTTCACTGCATTCTAGT
TGTGGTTTGTCCAAACTCATCAATGTATCTTATCATGTCTGGAATTGACTCAAATGATGTCAATTAGTCT
ATCAGAAGCTCATCTGGTCTCCCTTCCGGGGGACAAGACATCCCTGTTTAATATTTAAACAGCAGTGTTC
CCAAACTGGGTTCTTATATCCCTTGCTCTGGTCAACCAGGTTGCAGGGTTTCCTGTCCTCACAGGAACGA
AGTCCCTAAAGAAACAGTGGCAGCCAGGTTTAGCCCCGGAATTGACTGGATTCCTTTTTTAGGGCCGCGG
CCCATTGGTATGGCTTTTTCCCCGTATCCCCCCAGGTGTCTGCAGGCTCAAAGAGCAGCGAGAAGCGTTC
AGAGGAAAGCGATCCCGTGCCACCTTCCCCGTGCCCGGGCTGTCCCCGCACGCTGCCGGCTCGGGGATGC
GGGGGGAGCGCCGGACCGGAGCGGAGCCCCGGGCGGCTCGCTGCTGCCCCCTAGCGGGGGAGGGACGTAA
TTACATCCCTGGGGGCTTTGGGGGGGGGCTGTCCCTGATATCTATAACAAGAAAATATATATATAATAAG
TTATCACGTAAGTAGAACATGAAATAACAATATAATTATCGTATGAGTTAAATCTTAAAAGTCACGTAAA
AGATAATCATGCGTCATTTTGACTCACGCGGTCGTTATAGTTCAAAATCAGTGACACTTACCGCATTGAC
AAGCACGCCTCACGGGAGCTCCAAGCGGCGACTGAGATGTCCTAAATGCACAGCGACGGATTCGCGCTAT
TTAGAAAGAGAGAGCAATATTTCAAGAATGCATGCGTCAATTTTACGCAGACTATCTTTCTAGGGTTAAT
CTAGCTGCATCAGGATCATATCGTCGGGTCTTTTTTCCGGCTCAGTCATCGCCCAAGCTGGCGCTATCTG
GGCATCGGGGAGGAAGAAGCCCGTGCCTTTTCCCGCGAGGTTGAAGCGGCATGGAAAGAGTTTGCCGAGG
ATGACTGCTGCTGCATTGACGTTGAGCGAAAACGCACGTTTACCATGATGATTCGGGAAGGTGTGGCCAT
GCACGCCTTTAACGGTGAACTGTTCGTTCAGGCCACCTGGGATACCAGTTCGTCGCGGCTTTTCCGGACA
CAGTTCCGGATGGTCAGCCCGAAGCGCATCAGCAACCCGAACAATACCGGCGACAGCCGGAACTGCCGTG
CCGGTGTGCAGATTAATGACAGCGGTGCGGCGCTGGGATATTACGTCAGCGAGGACGGGTATCCTGGCTG
GATGCCGCAGAAATGGACATGGATACCCCGTGAGTTACCCGGCGGGCGCGCTTGGCGTAATCATGGTCAT
AGCTGTTTCCTGTGTGAAATTGTTATCCGCTCACAATTCCACACAACATACGAGCCGGAAGCATAAAGTG
TAAAGCCTGGGGTGCCTAATGAGTGAGCTAACTCACATTAATTGCGTTGCGCTCACTGCCCGCTTTCCAG
TCGGGAAACCTGTCGTGCCAGCTGCATTAATGAATCGGCCAACGCGCGGGGAGAGGCGGTTTGCGTATTG
GGCGCTCTTCCGCTTCCTCGCTCACTGACTCGCTGCGCTCGGTCGTTCGGCTGCGGCGAGCGGTATCAGC
TCACTCAAAGGCGGTAATACGGTTATCCACAGAATCAGGGGATAACGCAGGAAAGAACATGTGAGCAAAA
GGCCAGCAAAAGGCCAGGAACCGTAAAAAGGCCGCGTTGCTGGCGTTTTTCCATAGGCTCCGCCCCCCTG
ACGAGCATCACAAAAATCGACGCTCAAGTCAGAGGTGGCGAAACCCGACAGGACTATAAAGATACCAGGC
GTTTCCCCCTGGAAGCTCCCTCGTGCGCTCTCCTGTTCCGACCCTGCCGCTTACCGGATACCTGTCCGCC
TTTCTCCCTTCGGGAAGCGTGGCGCTTTCTCATAGCTCACGCTGTAGGTATCTCAGTTCGGTGTAGGTCG
TTCGCTCCAAGCTGGGCTGTGTGCACGAACCCCCCGTTCAGCCCGACCGCTGCGCCTTATCCGGTAACTA
TCGTCTTGAGTCCAACCCGGTAAGACACGACTTATCGCCACTGGCAGCAGCCACTGGTAACAGGATTAGC
AGAGCGAGGTATGTAGGCGGTGCTACAGAGTTCTTGAAGTGGTGGCCTAACTACGGCTACACTAGAAGAA
CAGTATTTGGTATCTGCGCTCTGCTGAAGCCAGTTACCTTCGGAAAAAGAGTTGGTAGCTCTTGATCCGG
CAAACAAACCACCGCTGGTAGCGGTGGTTTTTTTGTTTGCAAGCAGCAGATTACGCGCAGAAAAAAAGGA
TCTCAAGAAGATCCTTTGATCTTTTCTACGGGGTCTGACGCTCAGTGGAACGAAAACTCACGTTAAGGGA
TTTTGGTCATGAGATTATCAAAAAGGATCTTCACCTAGATCCTTTTAAATTAAAAATGAAGTTTTAAATC
AATCTAAAGTATATATGAGTAAACTTGGTCTGACAGTTACCAATGCTTAATCAGTGAGGCACCTATCTCA
GCGATCTGTCTATTTCGTTCATCCATAGTTGCCTGACTCCCCGTCGTGTAGATAACTACGATACGGGAGG
GCTTACCATCTGGCCCCAGTGCTGCAATGATACCGCGAGACCCACGCTCACCGGCTCCAGATTTATCAGC
AATAAACCAGCCAGCCGGAAGGGCCGAGCGCAGAAGTGGTCCTGCAACTTTATCCGCCTCCATCCAGTCT
ATTAATTGTTGCCGGGAAGCTAGAGTAAGTAGTTCGCCAGTTAATAGTTTGCGCAACGTTGTTGCCATTG
CTACAGGCATCGTGGTGTCACGCTCGTCGTTTGGTATGGCTTCATTCAGCTCCGGTTCCCAACGATCAAG
GCGAGTTACATGATCCCCCATGTTGTGCAAAAAAGCGGTTAGCTCCTTCGGTCCTCCGATCGTTGTCAGA
AGTAAGTTGGCCGCAGTGTTATCACTCATGGTTATGGCAGCACTGCATAATTCTCTTACTGTCATGCCAT
CCGTAAGATGCTTTTCTGTGACTGGTGAGTACTCAACCAAGTCATTCTGAGAATAGTGTATGCGGCGACC
GAGTTGCTCTTGCCCGGCGTCAATACGGGATAATACCGCGCCACATAGCAGAACTTTAAAAGTGCTCATC
ATTGGAAAACGTTCTTCGGGGCGAAAACTCTCAAGGATCTTACCGCTGTTGAGATCCAGTTCGATGTAAC
CCACTCGTGCACCCAACTGATCTTCAGCATCTTTTACTTTCACCAGCGTTTCTGGGTGAGCAAAAACAGG
AAGGCAAAATGCCGCAAAAAAGGGAATAAGGGCGACACGGAAATGTTGAATACTCATACTCTTCCTTTTT
CAATATTATTGAAGCATTTATCAGGGTTATTGTCTCATGAGCGGATACATATTTGAATGTATTTAGAAAA
ATAAACAAATAGGGGTTCCGCGCACATTTCCCCGAAAAGTGCCACCTAAATTGTAAGCGTTAATATTTTG
TTAAAATTCGCGTTAAATTTTTGTTAAATCAGCTCATTTTTTAACCAATAGGCCGAAATCGGCAAAATCC
CTTATAAATCAAAAGAATAGACCGAGATAGGGT
[37 nt withheld, positions 11514-11550]
AAAGAACGTGGACTCCAACGTCAAAGG
[49 nt withheld, positions 11578-11626]
T
[91 nt withheld, positions 11628-11718]
G
[124 nt withheld, positions 11720-11843]
CCCATTCGCCATTCAGGCTGCGCAACTGTTGGGAAGGGCGATCGGTGCGGGCCTCTTCGCTATTACGCCA
GCTGGCGAAAGGGGGATGTGCTGCAAGGCGATTAAGTTGGGTAACGCCAGGGTTTTCCCAGTCACGACGT
TGTAAAACGACGGCCAGTGAGCGCGCCTCGTTCATTCACGTTTTTGAACCCGTGGAGGACGGGCAGACTC
GCGGTGCAAATGTGTTTTACAGCGTGATGGAGCAGATGAAGATGCTCGACACGCTGCAGAACACGCAGCT
AGA
Features (pLannotate 1.2.2; 25 found; start..end, strand, type, name):
    554..794     +  promoter       U6 promoter: RNA polymerase III promoter for human U6 snRNA
    831..849     +  CDS            small t antigen (fragment): SV40 (simian virus 40) small t antigen
    877..1255    +  promoter       TRE3G promoter: 3rd-generation Tet-responsive promoter that can be activated by binding of Tet-On® 3G
   1339..5378    +  CDS            Cas9 (fragment): Cas9 (Csn1) endonuclease from the Streptococcus pyogenes Type II CRISPR/Cas system generates RNA-guided double strand breaks in DNA
   5440..5487    +  CDS            nucleoplasmin NLS: bipartite nuclear localization signal from nucleoplasmin
   5586..5634    +  polyA_signal   HSV TK poly(A) signal: herpes simplex virus thymidine kinase polyadenylation signal (Cole and Stacy, 1985)
   5865..6076    +  promoter       EF-1α core promoter: core promoter for human elongation factor EF-1α
   6089..6357    +  LTR            5' LTR (truncated): truncated 5' long terminal repeat (LTR) from human T-cell leukemia virus (HTLV) type 1
   6391..7088    +  CDS            rtTA3 (fragment): reverse tetracycline transactivator 3 activates expression from Tet-responsive promoters in the presence of doxycycline
   7018..7128    +  CDS            VP48: 3 tandem repeats of the minimal activation domain of herpes simplex virus VP16 (Cheng et al., 2013)
   7189..7788    +  CDS            PuroR: puromycin N-acetyltransferase; pac from Streptomyces alboniger; confers resistance to puromycin
   7789..7816    +  misc_feature   WPRE (fragment): woodchuck hepatitis virus posttranscriptional regulatory element
   7821..7942    +  polyA_signal   SV40 poly(A) signal: SV40 polyadenylation signal
   7960..8052    +  ncRNA          G-CSF SLDE: Accession: RF00183 - G-CSF factor stem-loop destabilising element (SLDE)
   8755..9222    +  CDS            B (fragment): PORTL_LAMBD - Experimental evidence at protein level: Swiss-Prot protein existence level 1. Forms the portal vertex of the capsid (PubMed:6228056, PubMed:6232391). This portal plays critical roles in head assembly, genome packaging, neck/tail attachment, and genome ejection (Probable). The portal protein multimerizes as a single ring-shaped homododecamer arranged around a central channel (PubMed:6232391). Binds to the terminase subunits to form the packaging machine (PubMed:7799432). From Escherichia phage lambda (Bacteriophage lambda).
   9258..9280    -  protein_bind   lac operator (fragment): The lac repressor binds to the lac operator to inhibit transcription in E. coli. This inhibition can be relieved by adding lactose or isopropyl-β-D-thiogalactopyranoside (IPTG). lac repressor encoded by lacI
   9284..9314    -  promoter       lac promoter: promoter for the E. coli lac operon
   9329..9350    -  protein_bind   CAP binding site: CAP binding activates transcription in the presence of cAMP. E. coli catabolite activator protein
   9363..9455    -  CDS            lacI (fragment): lac repressor; lacI; The lac repressor binds to the lac operator to inhibit transcription in E. coli. This inhibition can be relieved by adding lactose or isopropyl-β-D-thiogalactopyranoside (IPTG).
   9638..10226   -  rep_origin     ori: high-copy-number ColE1/pMB1/pBR322/pUC origin of replication
  10397..11257   -  CDS            AmpR: β-lactamase; bla; confers resistance to ampicillin, carbenicillin, and related antibiotics
  11258..11362   -  promoter       AmpR promoter: bla
  11415..11843   -  rep_origin     f1 ori (sequence partly withheld): f1 bacteriophage origin of replication; arrow indicates direction of (+) strand synthesis
  11848..12003   -  CDS            lacZα (fragment): LacZα fragment of β-galactosidase; lacZ fragment
  12005..12124   +  CDS            B (fragment): PORTL_LAMBD - Experimental evidence at protein level: Swiss-Prot protein existence level 1. Forms the portal vertex of the capsid (PubMed:6228056, PubMed:6232391). This portal plays critical roles in head assembly, genome packaging, neck/tail attachment, and genome ejection (Probable). The portal protein multimerizes as a single ring-shaped homododecamer arranged around a central channel (PubMed:6232391). Binds to the terminase subunits to form the packaging machine (PubMed:7799432). From Escherichia phage lambda (Bacteriophage lambda).
