[The description below was written by a language model from this plasmid's Addgene catalogue record and pLannotate feature annotations shown in this document.]
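Description:
pPB9v2 is a 12.1 kb mammalian CRISPR vector built on a pPB (piggyBac transposon) backbone, designed to place a guide RNA cassette, an inducible Cas9 and the components needed for induction and selection into cells from a single plasmid. In bacteria it is maintained through a high-copy ColE1/pUC-type origin and an ampicillin (β-lactamase) resistance gene. An f1 origin and remnants of the lac region are also present. The feature table does not annotate the piggyBac terminal repeats, so their positions cannot be stated from this record. Short matches to a lambda phage portal protein gene flank the backbone and probably represent filler or spurious hits.

The payload consists of three units in the same orientation. A human U6 RNA polymerase III promoter sits upstream of the cloning site intended for molecularly tagged Cas9 gRNA constructs; no guide or scaffold is annotated there. Next, a TRE3G Tet-responsive promoter drives Streptococcus pyogenes Cas9 carrying an N-terminal SV40 NLS and a C-terminal nucleoplasmin NLS, terminated by an HSV TK polyadenylation signal. Finally, an EF-1α core promoter combined with an HTLV-1 LTR fragment expresses a reverse tetracycline transactivator (annotated as rtTA3) linked by a T2A self-cleaving peptide to puromycin N-acetyltransferase, followed by an SV40 poly(A) signal. The constitutive cassette therefore supplies both puromycin selection for cells carrying the construct and the transactivator that switches on Cas9 when doxycycline is added.

According to the associated publication title, the vector serves piggyBac transposon delivery of CRISPR libraries for parallelized engineering of mutational models.
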