Addgene plasmid #210029: pPB9v2
Purpose: Contains cloning site for molecularly-tagged Cas9 gRNA constructs, inducible Cas9, rtTA-T2A-puro
Depositing lab: Michael Talkowski. Depositing organization: Massachusetts General Hospital. Publication: Parallelized engineering of mutational models using piggyBac transposon delivery of CRISPR libraries. Nuttle X, Burt ND, Currall B, Moyses-Oliveira M, Mohajeri K, Bhavsar R, Lucente D, Yadav R, Tai DJC, Gusella JF, Talkowski ME. Cell Rep Methods. 2023 Dec 5:100672. doi: 10.1016/j.crmeth.2023.100672. PubMed 38091988.
Backbone
  Vector backbone: pPB
  Vector type: Mammalian Expression, CRISPR
  Selectable markers: Puromycin
Growth in bacteria
  Bacterial resistance: Ampicillin, 100 μg/mL
  Growth temperature: 30°C
  Growth strain: NEB Stable
  Growth instructions: recommend using LB with 100 µg/mL carbenicillin
  Copy number: Unknown
Gene/Insert 1
  Gene/Insert name: Cas9
  Species: S. pyogenes
  Insert size (bp): 4101
  Promoter: TRE3G
  Tag / fusion protein: SV40 NLS (N terminal on backbone); nucleoplasmin NLS (C terminal on backbone)
  Cloning method: Gibson Cloning
  Sequencing primers: 5′ N/A
Gene/Insert 2
  Gene/Insert name: rtta-T2A-puro
  Species: Synthetic
  Insert size (bp): 1395
  Promoter: EF-1α
  Cloning method: Gibson Cloning
  Sequencing primers: 5′ N/A
Terms and licenses: Academic/Nonprofit Terms; Industry Terms: Not Available to Industry
How to cite: pPB9v2 was a gift from Michael Talkowski (Addgene plasmid # 210029 ; http://n2t.net/addgene:210029 ; RRID:Addgene_210029)
